Addgene plasmid #84397: TOPO-BC3
Purpose: Encodes illumina barcodes for allele frequency sequencing (FREQ-Seq-Squared)
Depositing lab: J.J. Emerson. Depositing organization: University of California, Irvine. Publication: FREQ-Seq2: a method for precise high-throughput combinatorial quantification of allele frequencies. Zhao R, Lukacsovich T, Gaut R, Emerson JJ. G3 (Bethesda). 2023 Sep 30;13(10):jkad162. doi: 10.1093/g3journal/jkad162. PubMed 37494033.
Backbone
  Vector backbone: pCRII-TOPO
  Backbone manufacturer: Thermo Fisher Scientific
  Vector type: Barcoding plasmids
Growth in bacteria
  Bacterial resistance: Ampicillin, 100 μg/mL
  Growth temperature: 37°C
  Growth strain: DH5alpha
  Copy number: High Copy
Gene/Insert
  Gene/Insert name: BC3
  Species: Synthetic
  Insert size (bp): 86
  Promoter: SP6/T7
  Cloning method: TOPO Cloning
  Sequencing primers: 5′ T7; 3′ SP6
Terms and licenses: Academic/Nonprofit Terms; Industry Terms: Not Available to Industry
Depositor comments: This plasmid is part of the FREQ-Seq-Squared kit. See Addgene's kit collection page for more details: https://www.addgene.org/kits/
How to cite: TOPO-BC3 was a gift from J.J. Emerson (Addgene plasmid # 84397 ; http://n2t.net/addgene:84397 ; RRID:Addgene_84397)
