[The description below was written by a language model from this plasmid's Addgene catalogue record and pLannotate feature annotations shown in this document.]
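Description:
TOPO-BC3 is a small bacterial cloning plasmid (about 4.1 kb) built on the commercial pCRII-TOPO backbone. It carries a synthetic 86 bp insert, BC3, that encodes an Illumina barcode. It is one member of the FREQ-Seq-Squared (FREQ-Seq2) kit, a set of barcoding plasmids used for high-throughput combinatorial quantification of allele frequencies by sequencing. The insert was introduced by TOPO cloning. The feature table does not annotate the insert itself, but the unannotated interval between the SP6 and T7 promoters corresponds to the cloning site where it would sit. These two phage promoters face inward toward that site, and their sequences also serve as the recorded sequencing primer sites for checking the barcode.

The rest of the plasmid is standard pCRII-TOPO architecture. A high-copy ColE1/pUC-type origin supports replication in E. coli, and an f1 origin allows single-stranded DNA production with helper phage. Two resistance genes are annotated: AmpR (β-lactamase), which matches the ampicillin selection listed in the catalogue, and the Tn5-derived neo gene, which confers kanamycin resistance. The neo gene is preceded by a remnant fragment of the Tn5 transposase sequence. Upstream of the cloning site are a lacI fragment, a CAP binding site, the lac promoter and the lac operator, and a lacZα fragment lies downstream. Together these are the remains of the backbone's blue/white screening cassette, which is interrupted by the insert. The construct is not an expression vector. The record supports its use as a propagatable source of one defined barcode sequence for FREQ-Seq2 library preparation, but it does not describe how the barcode is recovered from the plasmid or attached to amplicons.
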