Features (pLannotate 1.2.2; 13 found; start..end, strand, type, name):
      2..94      +  CDS            lacI (fragment): lac repressor; lacI; The lac repressor binds to the lac operator to inhibit transcription in E. coli. This inhibition can be relieved by adding lactose or isopropyl-β-D-thiogalactopyranoside (IPTG).
    107..128     +  protein_bind   CAP binding site: CAP binding activates transcription in the presence of cAMP. E. coli catabolite activator protein
    143..173     +  promoter       lac promoter: promoter for the E. coli lac operon
    181..197     +  protein_bind   lac operator: The lac repressor binds to the lac operator to inhibit transcription in E. coli. This inhibition can be relieved by adding lactose or isopropyl-β-D-thiogalactopyranoside (IPTG). lac repressor encoded by lacI
    239..257     +  promoter       SP6 promoter: promoter for bacteriophage SP6 RNA polymerase
    493..511     -  promoter       T7 promoter: promoter for bacteriophage T7 RNA polymerase
    514..671     +  CDS            lacZα (fragment): LacZα fragment of β-galactosidase; lacZ fragment
    675..1103    +  rep_origin     f1 ori (sequence partly withheld): f1 bacteriophage origin of replication; arrow indicates direction of (+) strand synthesis
   1116..1415    +  CDS            tnpA (fragment): TN5P_ECOLX - Also known as tnp. Experimental evidence at protein level: Swiss-Prot protein existence level 1. Mediates transposition of transposon Tn5 by a 'cut and paste' mechanism. First, the monomeric transposase binds the 19 bp inverted DNA repeats flanking the transposon. Then, dimerization of the DNA- bound transposase creates a synaptic DNA complex. After nicking of the first DNA strand, excision of the transposon proceeds through a series of intermediates. The transposase then mediates the insertion of the transposon at a new site by strand transfer. The activity of the wild- type tran
   1447..2238    +  CDS            neo: KKA2_KLEPN - Also known as kan, nptII. Experimental evidence at protein level: Swiss-Prot protein existence level 1. Resistance to kanamycin, neomycin, paromomycin, ribostamycin, butirosin and gentamicin B. From Klebsiella pneumoniae.
   2242..2258    +  promoter       AmpR promoter (fragment): bla
   2259..3119    +  CDS            AmpR: β-lactamase; bla; confers resistance to ampicillin, carbenicillin, and related antibiotics
   3290..3878    +  rep_origin     ori: high-copy-number ColE1/pMB1/pBR322/pUC origin of replication
>Addgene plasmid #84397 | TOPO-BC3 | addgene full sequence | sequence record 163310 | Addgene assembled sequence
AGCGCCCAATACGCAAACCGCCTCTCCCCGCGCGTTGGCCGATTCATTAATGCAGCTGGCACGACAGGTT
TCCCGACTGGAAAGCGGGCAGTGAGCGCAACGCAATTAATGTGAGTTAGCTCACTCATTAGGCACCCCAG
GCTTTACACTTTATGCTTCCGGCTCGTATGTTGTGTGGAATTGTGAGCGGATAACAATTTCACACAGGAA
ACAGCTATGACCATGATTACGCCAAGCTATTTAGGTGACACTATAGAATACTCAAGCTATGCATCAAGCT
TGGTACCGAGCTCGGATCCACTAGTAACGGCCGCCAGTGTGCTGGAATTCGCCCTTAAGCAGAAGACGGC
ATACGAGATCGGTCTCGGCATTCCTGCTGAACCGCTCTTCCGATCTGGGTTTCTAGAGAACCCACTGCTT
ACAAGGGCGAATTCTGCAGATATCCATCACACTGGCGGCCGCTCGAGCATGCATCTAGAGGGCCCAATTC
GCCCTATAGTGAGTCGTATTACAATTCACTGGCCGTCGTTTTACAACGTCGTGACTGGGAAAACCCTGGC
GTTACCCAACTTAATCGCCTTGCAGCACATCCCCCTTTCGCCAGCTGGCGTAATAGCGAAGAGGCCCGCA
CCGATCGCCCTTCCCAACAGTTGCGCAGCCTGAATGGCGAATGG
[124 nt withheld, positions 675-798]
C
[91 nt withheld, positions 800-890]
A
[49 nt withheld, positions 892-940]
CCTTTGACGTTGGAGTCCACGTTCTTT
[37 nt withheld, positions 968-1004]
ACCCTATCTCGGTCTATTCTTTTGATTTATAAGGGATTTTGCCGATTTCGGCCTATTGGTTAAAAAATGA
GCTGATTTAACAAAAATTTAACGCGAATTTTAACAAAATTCAGGGCGCAAGGGCTGCTAAAGGAAGCGGA
ACACGTAGAAAGCCAGTCCGCAGAAACGGTGCTGACCCCGGATGAATGTCAGCTACTGGGCTATCTGGAC
AAGGGAAAACGCAAGCGCAAAGAGAAAGCAGGTAGCTTGCAGTGGGCTTACATGGCGATAGCTAGACTGG
GCGGTTTTATGGACAGCAAGCGAACCGGAATTGCCAGCTGGGGCGCCCTCTGGTAAGGTTGGGAAGCCCT
GCAAAGTAAACTGGATGGCTTTCTTGCCGCCAAGGATCTGATGGCGCAGGGGATCAAGATCTGATCAAGA
GACAGGATGAGGATCGTTTCGCATGATTGAACAAGATGGATTGCACGCAGGTTCTCCGGCCGCTTGGGTG
GAGAGGCTATTCGGCTATGACTGGGCACAACAGACAATCGGCTGCTCTGATGCCGCCGTGTTCCGGCTGT
CAGCGCAGGGGCGCCCGGTTCTTTTTGTCAAGACCGACCTGTCCGGTGCCCTGAATGAACTGCAGGACGA
GGCAGCGCGGCTATCGTGGCTGGCCACGACGGGCGTTCCTTGCGCAGCTGTGCTCGACGTTGTCACTGAA
GCGGGAAGGGACTGGCTGCTATTGGGCGAAGTGCCGGGGCAGGATCTCCTGTCATCCCACCTTGCTCCTG
CCGAGAAAGTATCCATCATGGCTGATGCAATGCGGCGGCTGCATACGCTTGATCCGGCTACCTGCCCATT
CGACCACCAAGCGAAACATCGCATCGAGCGAGCACGTACTCGGATGGAAGCCGGTCTTGTCGATCAGGAT
GATCTGGACGAAGAGCATCAGGGGCTCGCGCCAGCCGAACTGTTCGCCAGGCTCAAGGCGCGCATGCCCG
ACGGCGAGGATCTCGTCGTGACCCATGGCGATGCCTGCTTGCCGAATATCATGGTGGAAAATGGCCGCTT
TTCTGGATTCATCGACTGTGGCCGGCTGGGTGTGGCGGACCGCTATCAGGACATAGCGTTGGCTACCCGT
GATATTGCTGAAGAGCTTGGCGGCGAATGGGCTGACCGCTTCCTCGTGCTTTACGGTATCGCCGCTCCCG
ATTCGCAGCGCATCGCCTTCTATCGCCTTCTTGACGAGTTCTTCTGAATTGAAAAAGGAAGAGTATGAGT
ATTCAACATTTCCGTGTCGCCCTTATTCCCTTTTTTGCGGCATTTTGCCTTCCTGTTTTTGCTCACCCAG
AAACGCTGGTGAAAGTAAAAGATGCTGAAGATCAGTTGGGTGCACGAGTGGGTTACATCGAACTGGATCT
CAACAGCGGTAAGATCCTTGAGAGTTTTCGCCCCGAAGAACGTTTTCCAATGATGAGCACTTTTAAAGTT
CTGCTATGTGGCGCGGTATTATCCCGTATTGACGCCGGGCAAGAGCAACTCGGTCGCCGCATACACTATT
CTCAGAATGACTTGGTTGAGTACTCACCAGTCACAGAAAAGCATCTTACGGATGGCATGACAGTAAGAGA
ATTATGCAGTGCTGCCATAACCATGAGTGATAACACTGCGGCCAACTTACTTCTGACAACGATCGGAGGA
CCGAAGGAGCTAACCGCTTTTTTGCACAACATGGGGGATCATGTAACTCGCCTTGATCGTTGGGAACCGG
AGCTGAATGAAGCCATACCAAACGACGAGCGTGACACCACGATGCCTGTAGCAATGGCAACAACGTTGCG
CAAACTATTAACTGGCGAACTACTTACTCTAGCTTCCCGGCAACAATTAATAGACTGGATGGAGGCGGAT
AAAGTTGCAGGACCACTTCTGCGCTCGGCCCTTCCGGCTGGCTGGTTTATTGCTGATAAATCTGGAGCCG
GTGAGCGTGGGTCTCGCGGTATCATTGCAGCACTGGGGCCAGATGGTAAGCCCTCCCGTATCGTAGTTAT
CTACACGACGGGGAGTCAGGCAACTATGGATGAACGAAATAGACAGATCGCTGAGATAGGTGCCTCACTG
ATTAAGCATTGGTAACTGTCAGACCAAGTTTACTCATATATACTTTAGATTGATTTAAAACTTCATTTTT
AATTTAAAAGGATCTAGGTGAAGATCCTTTTTGATAATCTCATGACCAAAATCCCTTAACGTGAGTTTTC
GTTCCACTGAGCGTCAGACCCCGTAGAAAAGATCAAAGGATCTTCTTGAGATCCTTTTTTTCTGCGCGTA
ATCTGCTGCTTGCAAACAAAAAAACCACCGCTACCAGCGGTGGTTTGTTTGCCGGATCAAGAGCTACCAA
CTCTTTTTCCGAAGGTAACTGGCTTCAGCAGAGCGCAGATACCAAATACTGTTCTTCTAGTGTAGCCGTA
GTTAGGCCACCACTTCAAGAACTCTGTAGCACCGCCTACATACCTCGCTCTGCTAATCCTGTTACCAGTG
GCTGCTGCCAGTGGCGATAAGTCGTGTCTTACCGGGTTGGACTCAAGACGATAGTTACCGGATAAGGCGC
AGCGGTCGGGCTGAACGGGGGGTTCGTGCACACAGCCCAGCTTGGAGCGAACGACCTACACCGAACTGAG
ATACCTACAGCGTGAGCTATGAGAAAGCGCCACGCTTCCCGAAGGGAGAAAGGCGGACAGGTATCCGGTA
AGCGGCAGGGTCGGAACAGGAGAGCGCACGAGGGAGCTTCCAGGGGGAAACGCCTGGTATCTTTATAGTC
CTGTCGGGTTTCGCCACCTCTGACTTGAGCGTCGATTTTTGTGATGCTCGTCAGGGGGGCGGAGCCTATG
GAAAAACGCCAGCAACGCGGCCTTTTTACGGTTCCTGGCCTTTTGCTGGCCTTTTGCTCACATGTTCTTT
CCTGCGTTATCCCCTGATTCTGTGGATAACCGTATTACCGCCTTTGAGTGAGCTGATACCGCTCGCCGCA
GCCGAACGACCGAGCGCAGCGAGTCAGTGAGCGAGGAAGCGGAAG
