>Addgene plasmid #84397 | TOPO-BC3 | depositor partial sequence | sequence record 161003 | Primer and barcode sequence
GTAAGCAGTGGGTTCTCTAGAAACCCAGATCGGAAGAGCGGTTC
