>Addgene plasmid #84397 | TOPO-BC3 | addgene partial sequence | sequence record 163308 | F1ori-R 5'-AGGGAAGAAAGCGAAAGGAG-3'
[64 nt withheld, positions 1-64]
CCATTCGCCATTCAGGCTGCGCAACTGTTGGGAAGGGCGATCGGTGCGGGCCTCTTCGCTATTACGCCAG
CTGGCGAAAGGGGGATGTGCTGCAAGGCGATTAAGTTGGGTAACGCCAGGGTTTTCCCAGTCACGACGTT
GTAAAACGACGGCCAGTGAATTGTAATACGACTCACTATAGGGCGAATTGGGCCCTCTAGATGCATGCTC
GAGCGGCCGCCAGTGTGATGGATATCTGCAGAATTCGCCCTTGTAAGCAGTGGGTTCTCTAGAAACCCAG
ATCGGAAGAGCGGTTCAGCAGGAATGCCGAGACCGATCTCGTATGCCGTCTTCTGCTTAAGGGCGAATTC
CAGCACACTGGCGGCCGTTACTAGTGGATCCGAGCTCGGTACCAAGCTTGATGCATAGCTTGAGTATTCT
ATAGTGTCACCTAAATAGCTTGGCGTAATCATGGTCATAGCTGTTTCCTGTGTGAAATTGTTATCCGCTC
ACAATTCCACACAACATACGAGCCGGAAGCATAAAGTGTAAAGCCTGGGGTGCCTAATGAGTGAGCTAAC
TCACATTAATTGCGTTGCGCTCACTGCCCGCTTTCCAGTCGGGAAACCTGTCGTGCCAGCTGCATTAATG
AATCGGCCAACGCGCGGGGAGAGGCGGTTTGCGTATTGGGCGCTCTTCCGCTTCCTCGCTCACTGACTCG
CTGCGCTCGGTCGTTCGGCTGCGGCGAGCGGTATCAGCTCACTCAAAGGCGGTAATACG
